Addgene plasmid #152414: pGBW-m4133829
Purpose: Mammalian expression plasmid for SARS-CoV-2 helicase
Depositing lab: Ginkgo Bioworks & Benjie Chen. Depositing organization: Ginkgo Bioworks.
Backbone
  Vector backbone: pTwist_CMV_Hygro_6
  Backbone size w/o insert (bp): 6525
  Vector type: Mammalian Expression
  Selectable markers: Hygromycin
Growth in bacteria
  Bacterial resistance: Ampicillin, 100 μg/mL
  Growth temperature: 37°C
  Growth strain: DH5alpha
  Copy number: High Copy
Gene/Insert
  Gene/Insert name: SARS-CoV-2 helicase (alt name: nsp13)
  Species: Severe acute respiratory syndrome coronavirus 2
  Insert size (bp): 1796
  Mutation: wt
  Entrez Gene: ORF1ab (a.k.a. GU280_gp01)
  Promoter: CMV
  Tag / fusion protein: Cleavable TEV;HA (C terminal on backbone)
  Cloning method: Unknown
Resource information
  A portion of this plasmid was derived from a plasmid made by: GinkgoBioworks
Depositor comments: NCBI reference sequence: YP_009725308.1
How to cite: pGBW-m4133829 was a gift from Ginkgo Bioworks & Benjie Chen (Addgene plasmid # 152414 ; http://n2t.net/addgene:152414 ; RRID:Addgene_152414)
