[The description below was written by a language model from this plasmid's Addgene catalogue record and the feature table of its GenBank file.]
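Description:
pGBW-m4133829 is a mammalian expression plasmid for the SARS-CoV-2 helicase (nsp13), built on the pTwist_CMV_Hygro_6 backbone and totalling 8388 bp as a circular synthetic construct. It is propagated in E. coli through a high-copy ColE1/pUC-type origin with ampicillin selection from the beta-lactamase gene. For selection in mammalian cells it carries a separate cassette in which the human ubiquitin C promoter drives the hygromycin phosphotransferase gene, followed by a synthetic polyadenylation signal, which allows enrichment or stable selection of transfected cells.

The payload is the wild-type nsp13 coding region, a mature product of the viral ORF1ab polyprotein, recorded as an insert of about 1.8 kb. It is expressed from the human cytomegalovirus immediate-early enhancer and promoter, with a Kozak consensus sequence to promote efficient translation initiation and an SV40 polyadenylation signal downstream. The helicase open reading frame itself is not annotated in the feature table, but it corresponds to the unannotated stretch between the Kozak sequence and the C-terminal tags. Those tags, supplied by the backbone, are a TEV protease recognition site followed by an HA epitope, so the protein can be detected or immunocaptured through HA and the tag then removed by TEV cleavage. The expression unit is bracketed by T7 and rrnG transcription terminators and by 5' and 3' beta-globin insulator elements, which help isolate it from read-through transcription and neighbouring regulatory influences. The plasmid belongs to a set of tagged SARS-CoV-2 protein constructs intended for protein expression and/or purification in mammalian cells.
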