LOCUS       Exported 8388 bp ds-DNA circular SYN 12-MAY-2021
DEFINITION  Mammalian expression plasmid for SARS-CoV-2 helicase.
ACCESSION   .
VERSION     .
KEYWORDS    pGBW-m4133829
SOURCE      synthetic DNA construct
  ORGANISM  synthetic DNA construct
REFERENCE   1 (bases 1 to 8388)
  TITLE     SARS-CoV-2 protein Mammalian expression constructs, tagged, for
            protein expression and/or purification
REFERENCE   2 (bases 1 to 8388)
  AUTHORS   .
  TITLE     Direct Submission
  JOURNAL   Exported May 12, 2021 from SnapGene Server 1.1.58
            http://www.snapgene.com
FEATURES             Location/Qualifiers
     source          1..8388
                     /organism="synthetic DNA construct"
                     /mol_type="other DNA"
     enhancer        81..384
                     /label=CMV enhancer
                     /note="human cytomegalovirus immediate early enhancer"
     promoter        386..588
                     /label=CMV promoter
                     /note="human cytomegalovirus (CMV) immediate early
                     promoter"
     primer_bind     539..559
                     /label=CMV-F
                     /note="Human CMV immediate early promoter, forward primer"
     regulatory      657..666
                     /regulatory_class="other"
                     /note="vertebrate consensus sequence for strong initiation
                     of translation (Kozak, 1987)"
     CDS             2463..2483
                     /codon_start=1
                     /product="tobacco etch virus (TEV) protease recognition and
                     cleavage site"
                     /label=TEV site
                     /translation="ENLYFQS"
     CDS             2484..2510
                     /codon_start=1
                     /product="HA (human influenza hemagglutinin) epitope tag"
                     /label=HA
                     /translation="YPYDVPDYA"
     polyA_signal    2579..2700
                     /label=SV40 poly(A) signal
                     /note="SV40 polyadenylation signal"
     primer_bind     complement(2590..2609)
                     /label=EBV-rev
                     /note="SV40 polyA terminator, reverse primer"
     primer_bind     2644..2663
                     /label=SV40pA-R
                     /note="SV40 polyA, reverse primer"
     terminator      2815..2861
                     /label=T7 terminator
                     /note="transcription terminator for bacteriophage T7 RNA
                     polymerase"
     terminator      2891..3027
                     /label=rrnG terminator
                     /note="transcription terminator from the E. coli ribosomal
                     RNA rrnG operon (Albrechtsen et al., 1991)"
     misc_feature    3072..3143
                     /label=3' beta-globin insulator
                     /note="insulator downstream of the human beta-globin locus
                     (Farrell et al., 2002)"
     rep_origin      complement(3369..3957)
                     /direction=LEFT
                     /label=ori
                     /note="high-copy-number ColE1/pMB1/pBR322/pUC origin of
                     replication"
     primer_bind     complement(3449..3468)
                     /label=pBR322ori-F
                     /note="pBR322 origin, forward primer"
     promoter        4457..5666
                     /label=UbC promoter
                     /note="human ubiquitin C promoter"
     primer_bind     5503..5522
                     /label=hUBCpro-F
                     /note="Human Ubiquitin C (UbC) promoter, forward primer"
     CDS             5670..6698
                     /codon_start=1
                     /gene="aph(4)-Ia"
                     /product="aminoglycoside phosphotransferase from E. coli"
                     /label=HygR
                     /note="confers resistance to hygromycin"
                     /translation="MGKKPELTATSVEKFLIEKFDSVSDLMQLSEGEESRAFSFDVGGR
                     GYVLRVNSCADGFYKDRYVYRHFASAALPIPEVLDIGEFSESLTYCISRRAQGVTLQDL
                     PETELPAVLQPVAEAMDAIAAADLSQTSGFGPFGPQGIGQYTTWRDFICAIADPHVYHW
                     QTVMDDTVSASVAQALDELMLWAEDCPEVRHLVHADFGSNNVLTDNGRITAVIDWSEAM
                     FGDSQYEVANIFFWRPWLACMEQQTRYFERRHPELAGSPRLRAYMLRIGLDQLYQSLVD
                     GNFDDAAWAQGRCDAIVRSGAGTVGRTQIARRSAAVWTDGCVEVLADSGNRRPSTRPRA
                     KE"
     polyA_signal    6725..6773
                     /note="synthetic polyadenylation signal"
     CDS             7039..7899
                     /codon_start=1
                     /gene="bla"
                     /product="beta-lactamase"
                     /label=AmpR
                     /note="confers resistance to ampicillin, carbenicillin, and
                     related antibiotics"
                     /translation="MSIQHFRVALIPFFAAFCLPVFAHPETLVKVKDAEDQLGARVGYI
                     ELDLNSGKILESFRPEERFPMMSTFKVLLCGAVLSRIDAGQEQLGRRIHYSQNDLVEYS
                     PVTEKHLTDGMTVRELCSAAITMSDNTAANLLLTTIGGPKELTAFLHNMGDHVTRLDRW
                     EPELNEAIPNDERDTTMPVAMATTLRKLLTGELLTLASRQQLIDWMEADKVAGPLLRSA
                     LPAGWFIADKSGAGERGSRGIIAALGPDGKPSRIVVIYTTGSQATMDERNRQIAEIGAS
                     LIKHW"
     primer_bind     complement(7257..7276)
                     /label=Amp-R
                     /note="Ampicillin resistance gene, reverse primer"
     terminator      7912..8048
                     /label=rrnG terminator
                     /note="transcription terminator from the E. coli ribosomal
                     RNA rrnG operon (Albrechtsen et al., 1991)"
     misc_feature    8200..8271
                     /label=5' beta-globin insulator
                     /note="insulator upstream of the human beta-globin locus
                     (Farrell et al., 2002)"
     terminator      8276..8322
                     /label=T7 terminator
                     /note="transcription terminator for bacteriophage T7 RNA
                     polymerase"
     polyA_signal    8340..8388
                     /note="synthetic polyadenylation signal"
ORIGIN
        1 atctaactgc tgatcgagtg tagccagatc tagtaatcaa ttacggggtc attagttcat
       61 agcccatata tggagttccg cgttacataa cttacggtaa atggcccgcc tggctgaccg
      121 cccaacgacc cccgcccatt gacgtcaata atgacgtatg ttcccatagt aacgccaata
      181 gggactttcc attgacgtca atgggtggag tatttacggt aaactgccca cttggcagta
      241 catcaagtgt atcatatgcc aagtacgccc cctattgacg tcaatgacgg taaatggccc
      301 gcctggcatt atgcccagta catgacctta tgggactttc ctacttggca gtacatctac
      361 gtattagtca tcgctattac catgctgatg cggttttggc agtacatcaa tgggcgtgga
      421 tagcggtttg actcacgggg atttccaagt ctccacccca ttgacgtcaa tgggagtttg
      481 ttttggcacc aaaatcaacg ggactttcca aaatgtcgta acaactccgc cccattgacg
      541 caaatgggcg gtaggcgtgt acggtgggag gtctatataa gcagagctgg tttagtgaac
      601 cgtcagatca gatctttgtc gatcctacca tccactcgac acacccgcca gcggccgcca
      661 ccatggttgg ggcttgtgtt ctttgcaatt cacagacttc attaagatgt ggtgcttgca
      721 tacgtagacc attcttatgt tgtaaatgct gttacgacca tgtcatatca acatcacata
      781 aattagtctt gtctgttaat ccgtatgttt gcaatgctcc aggttgtgat gtcacagatg
      841 tgactcaact ttacttagga ggtatgagct attattgtaa atcacataaa ccacccatta
      901 gttttccatt gtgtgctaat ggacaagttt ttggtttata taaaaataca tgtgttggta
      961 gcgataatgt tactgacttt aatgcaattg caacatgtga ctggacaaat gctggtgatt
     1021 acattttagc taacacctgt actgaaagac tcaagctttt tgcagcagaa acgctcaaag
     1081 ctactgagga gacatttaaa ctgtcttatg gtattgctac tgtacgtgaa gtgctgtctg
     1141 acagagaatt acatctttca tgggaagttg gtaaacctag accaccactt aaccgaaatt
     1201 atgtctttac tggttatcgt gtaactaaaa acagtaaagt acaaatagga gagtacacct
     1261 ttgaaaaagg tgactatggt gatgctgttg tttaccgagg tacaacaact tacaaattaa
     1321 atgttggtga ttattttgtg ctgacatcac atacagtaat gccattaagt gcacctacac
     1381 tagtgccaca agagcactat gttagaatta ctggcttata cccaacactc aatatctcag
     1441 atgagttttc tagcaatgtt gcaaattatc aaaaggttgg tatgcaaaag tattctacac
     1501 tccagggacc acctggtact ggtaagagtc attttgctat tggcctagct ctctactacc
     1561 cttctgctcg catagtgtat acagcttgct ctcatgccgc tgttgatgca ctatgtgaga
     1621 aggcattaaa atatttgcct atagataaat gtagtagaat tatacctgca cgtgctcgtg
     1681 tagagtgttt tgataaattc aaagtgaatt caacattaga acagtatgtc ttttgtactg
     1741 taaatgcatt gcctgagacg acagcagata tagttgtctt tgatgaaatt tcaatggcca
     1801 caaattatga tttgagtgtt gtcaatgcca gattacgtgc taagcactat gtgtacattg
     1861 gcgaccctgc tcaattacct gcaccacgca cattgctaac taagggcaca ctagaaccag
     1921 aatatttcaa ttcagtgtgt agacttatga aaactatagg tccagacatg ttcctcggaa
     1981 cttgtcggcg ttgtcctgct gaaattgttg acactgtgag tgctttggtt tatgataata
     2041 agcttaaagc acataaagac aaatcagctc aatgctttaa aatgttttat aagggtgtta
     2101 tcacgcatga tgtttcatct gcaattaaca ggccacaaat aggcgtggta agagaattcc
     2161 ttacacgtaa ccctgcttgg agaaaagctg tctttatttc accttataat tcacagaatg
     2221 ctgtagcctc aaagattttg ggactaccaa ctcaaactgt tgattcatca cagggctcag
     2281 aatatgacta tgtcatattc actcaaacca ctgaaacagc tcactcttgt aatgtaaaca
     2341 gatttaatgt tgctattacc agagcaaaag taggcatact ttgcataatg tctgatagag
     2401 acctttatga caagttgcaa tttacaagtc ttgaaattcc acgtaggaat gtggcaactt
     2461 tagaaaacct ttactttcag tcgtacccct atgacgtacc agattatgcg taaggatccg
     2521 caggcctctg ctagcttgac tgactgagat acagcgtacc ttcagctcac agacatgata
     2581 agatacattg atgagtttgg acaaaccaca actagaatgc agtgaaaaaa atgctttatt
     2641 tgtgaaattt gtgatgctat tgctttattt gtaaccatta taagctgcaa taaacaagtt
     2701 aacaacaaca attgcattca ttttatgttt caggttcagg gggaggtgtg ggaggttttt
     2761 taaagcaagt aaaacctcta caaatgtggt attggcccat ctctatcggt atcgtagcat
     2821 aaccccttgg ggcctctaaa cgggtcttga ggggtttttt gtgcccctcg ggccggattg
     2881 ctatctaccg gcattggcgc agaaaaaaat gcctgatgcg acgctgcgcg tcttatactc
     2941 ccacatatgc cagattcagc aacggatacg gcttccccaa cttgcccact tccatacgtg
     3001 tcctccttac cagaaattta tccttaaggt cgtcagctat cctgcaggcg atctctcgat
     3061 ttcgatcaag acattccttt aatggtcttt tctggacacc actaggggtc agaagtagtt
     3121 catcaaactt tcttccctcc ctaatctcat tggttacctt gggctatcga aacttaatta
     3181 accagtcaag tcagctactt ggcgagatcg acttgtctgg gtttcgacta cgctcagaat
     3241 tgcgtcagtc aagttcgatc tggtccttgc tattgcaccc gttctccgat tacgagtttc
     3301 atttaaatca tgtgagcaaa aggccagcaa aaggccagga accgtaaaaa ggccgcgttg
     3361 ctggcgtttt tccataggct ccgcccccct gacgagcatc acaaaaatcg acgctcaagt
     3421 cagaggtggc gaaacccgac aggactataa agataccagg cgtttccccc tggaagctcc
     3481 ctcgtgcgct ctcctgttcc gaccctgccg cttaccggat acctgtccgc ctttctccct
     3541 tcgggaagcg tggcgctttc tcatagctca cgctgtaggt atctcagttc ggtgtaggtc
     3601 gttcgctcca agctgggctg tgtgcacgaa ccccccgttc agcccgaccg ctgcgcctta
     3661 tccggtaact atcgtcttga gtccaacccg gtaagacacg acttatcgcc actggcagca
     3721 gccactggta acaggattag cagagcgagg tatgtaggcg gtgctacaga gttcttgaag
     3781 tggtggccta actacggcta cactagaaga acagtatttg gtatctgcgc tctgctgaag
     3841 ccagttacct tcggaaaaag agttggtagc tcttgatccg gcaaacaaac caccgctggt
     3901 agcggtggtt tttttgtttg caagcagcag attacgcgca gaaaaaaagg atctcaagaa
     3961 gatcctttga tcttttctac ggggtctgac gctcagtgga acgaaaactc acgttaaggg
     4021 attttggtca tgagattatc aaaaaggatc ttcacctaga tccttttaaa ttaaaaatga
     4081 agttttaaat caatctaaag tatatatgag taaacttggt ctgacagtta ccaatgctta
     4141 atcagtgagg cacctatctc agcgatctgt ctatttcgtt catccatagt tgcatttaaa
     4201 tttccgaact ctccaaggcc ctcgtcggaa aatcttcaaa cctttcgtcc gatccatctt
     4261 gcaggctacc tctcgaacga actatcgcaa gtctcttggc cggccttgcg ccttggctat
     4321 tgcttggcag cgcctatcgc caggtattac tccaatcccg aatatccgag atcgggatca
     4381 cccgagagaa gttcaaccta catcctcaat cccgatctat ccgagatccg aggaatatcg
     4441 aaatcggggc gcgcctggcc tccgcgccgg gttttggcgc ctcccgcggg cgcccccctc
     4501 gtcacggcga gcgctgccac gtcagacgaa gggcgcagga gcgtcctgat ccttccgccc
     4561 ggacgctcag gacagcggcc cgctgctcat aagactcggc cttagaaccc cagtatcagc
     4621 agaaggacat tttaggacgg gacttgggtg actctagggc actggttttc tttccagaga
     4681 gcggaacagg cgaggaaaag tagtcccttc tcggcgattc tgcggaggga tctccgtggg
     4741 gcggtgaacg ccgatgatta tataaggacg cgccgggtgt ggcacagcta gttccgtcgc
     4801 agccgggatt tgggtcgcgg ttcttgtttg tggatcgctg tgatcgtcac ttggtgagta
     4861 gcgggctgct gggctggccg gggctttcgt ggccgccggg ccgctcggtg ggacggaagc
     4921 gtgtggagag accgccaagg gctgtagtct gggtccgcga gcaaggttgc cctgaactgg
     4981 gggttggggg gagcgcagca aaatggcggc tgttcccgag tcttgaatgg aagacgcttg
     5041 tgaggcgggc tgtgaggtcg ttgaaacaag gtggggggca tggtgggcgg caagaaccca
     5101 aggtcttgag cccttcgcta atgcgggaaa gctcttattc gggtgagatg ggctgggcac
     5161 catctgggga ccctgacgtg aagtttgtca ctgactggag aactcggttt gtcgtctgtt
     5221 gcgggggcgg cagttatggc ggtgccgttg ggcagtgcac ccgtaccttt gggagcgcgc
     5281 gccctcgtcg tgtcgtgacg tcacccgttc tgttggctta taatgcaggg tggggccacc
     5341 tgccggtagg tgtgcggtag gcttttctcc gtcgcaggac gcagggttcg ggcctagggt
     5401 aggctctcct gaatcgacag gcgccggacc tctggtgagg ggagggataa gtgaggcgtc
     5461 agtttctttg gtcggtttta tgtacctatc ttcttaagta gctgaagctc cggttttgaa
     5521 ctatgcgctc ggggttggcg agtgtgtttt gtgaagtttt ttaggcacct tttgaaatgt
     5581 aatcatttgg gtcaatatgt aattttcagt gttagacttg taaattgtcc gctaaattct
     5641 ggccgttttt ggcttttttg ttagacaaca tgggtaaaaa gcctgaactc accgcgacgt
     5701 ctgtcgagaa gtttctgatc gaaaagttcg acagcgtctc cgacctgatg cagctctcgg
     5761 agggcgaaga atctcgtgct ttcagcttcg atgtaggagg gcgtggatat gtcctgcggg
     5821 taaatagctg cgccgatggt ttctacaaag atcgttatgt ttatcggcac tttgcatccg
     5881 ccgcgctccc gattccggaa gtgcttgaca ttggggagtt cagcgagagc ctgacctatt
     5941 gcatctcccg ccgtgcacag ggtgtcacgt tgcaagacct gcctgaaacc gaactgcccg
     6001 ctgttctgca gccggtcgcg gaggcaatgg atgccatcgc tgccgccgat cttagccaga
     6061 cgagcgggtt cggcccattc ggaccgcaag gaatcggtca atacactaca tggcgtgatt
     6121 tcatatgcgc gattgctgat ccccatgtgt atcactggca aactgtgatg gacgacaccg
     6181 tcagtgcgtc cgtcgcgcag gctctcgatg agctgatgct ttgggccgag gactgccccg
     6241 aagtccggca cctcgtgcac gcggatttcg gctccaacaa tgtcctgacg gacaatggcc
     6301 gcataacagc ggtcattgac tggagcgagg cgatgttcgg ggattcccaa tacgaggtcg
     6361 ccaacatctt cttctggagg ccgtggttgg cttgtatgga gcagcagacg cgctacttcg
     6421 agcggaggca tccggagctt gcaggatcgc cccggctccg ggcgtatatg ctccgcattg
     6481 gtcttgacca actctatcag agcttggttg acggcaattt cgatgatgca gcttgggcgc
     6541 agggtcgatg cgacgcaatc gtccgatccg gagccgggac tgtcgggcgt acacaaatcg
     6601 cccgcagaag cgccgccgtc tggaccgatg gctgtgtaga agtactcgcc gatagtggaa
     6661 accgacgccc cagcactcgt ccgagggcaa aggaataagc tagtatgtaa gcctagtctt
     6721 agataataaa atcgctatcc atcgaagatg gatgtgtgtt ggttttttgt gtgtgtaacg
     6781 ctaggcgcgc ctggtgtacc gagaacgatc ctctcagtgc gagtctcgac gatccatatc
     6841 gttgcttggc agtcagccag tcggaatcca gcttgggacc caggaagtcc aatcgtcaga
     6901 tattgtactc aagcctggtc acggcagcgt accgatctgt ttaaacctag atattgatag
     6961 tctgatcggt caacgtataa tcgagtccta gcttttgcaa acatctatca agagacagga
     7021 tcagcaggag gctttcgcat gagtattcaa catttccgtg tcgcccttat tccctttttt
     7081 gcggcatttt gccttcctgt ttttgctcac ccagaaacgc tggtgaaagt aaaagatgct
     7141 gaagatcagt tgggtgcgcg agtgggttac atcgaactgg atctcaacag cggtaagatc
     7201 cttgagagtt ttcgccccga agaacgcttt ccaatgatga gcacttttaa agttctgcta
     7261 tgtggcgcgg tattatcccg tattgacgcc gggcaagagc aactcggtcg ccgcatacac
     7321 tattctcaga atgacttggt tgagtattca ccagtcacag aaaagcatct tacggatggc
     7381 atgacagtaa gagaattatg cagtgctgcc ataaccatga gtgataacac tgcggccaac
     7441 ttacttctga caacgattgg aggaccgaag gagctaaccg cttttttgca caacatgggg
     7501 gatcatgtaa ctcgccttga tcgttgggaa ccggagctga atgaagccat accaaacgac
     7561 gagcgtgaca ccacgatgcc tgtagcaatg gcaacaacct tgcgtaaact attaactggc
     7621 gaactactta ctctagcttc ccggcaacag ttgatagact ggatggaggc ggataaagtt
     7681 gcaggaccac ttctgcgctc ggcccttccg gctggctggt ttattgctga taaatctgga
     7741 gccggtgagc gtgggtctcg cggtatcatt gcagcactgg ggccagatgg taagccctcc
     7801 cgtatcgtag ttatctacac gacggggagt caggcaacta tggatgaacg aaatagacag
     7861 atcgctgaga taggtgcctc actgattaag cattggtaac cgattctagg tgcattggcg
     7921 cagaaaaaaa tgcctgatgc gacgctgcgc gtcttatact cccacatatg ccagattcag
     7981 caacggatac ggcttcccca acttgcccac ttccatacgt gtcctcctta ccagaaattt
     8041 atccttaaga tcccgaatcg tttaaactcg actctggctc tatcgaatct ccgtcgtttc
     8101 gagcttacgc gaacagccgt ggcgctcatt tgctcgtcgg gcatcgaatc tcgtcagcta
     8161 tcgtcagctt acctttttgg cagcgatcgc ggctcccgac atcttggacc attagctcca
     8221 caggtatctt cttccctcta gtggtcataa cagcagcttc agctacctct caattcaaaa
     8281 aacccctcaa gacccgttta gaggccccaa ggggttatgc tatcaatcgt tgcgttacac
     8341 acacaaaaaa ccaacacaca tccatcttcg atggatagcg attttatt
//
